Addgene plasmid #155349: pSNAPf-hYTHDF1-C1
Purpose: Express human YTHDF1(264-559) with a C-terminal SNAP-tag in mammalian cells
Depositing lab: Xiaowei Zhuang. Depositing organization: Harvard University. Publication: m(6)A-binding YTHDF proteins promote stress granule formation. Fu Y, Zhuang X. Nat Chem Biol. 2020 May 25. pii: 10.1038/s41589-020-0524-y. doi: 10.1038/s41589-020-0524-y. PubMed 32451507.
Backbone
  Vector backbone: pSNAPf
  Backbone manufacturer: New England Biolabs
  Vector type: Mammalian Expression
Growth in bacteria
  Bacterial resistance: Ampicillin, 100 μg/mL
  Growth temperature: 37°C
  Growth strain: DH5alpha
  Copy number: Unknown
Gene/Insert
  Gene/Insert name: YTHDF1 (262-559)
  Species: H. sapiens (human)
  GenBank ID: CCDS13511.1
  Promoter: CMV
  Entrez Gene: YTHDF1 (a.k.a. C20orf21, DF1)
  Cloning method: Restriction Enzyme; 5′ cloning site AscI (not destroyed); 3′ cloning site EcoRI (not destroyed)
  Sequencing primers: 5′ T7: TAATACGACTCACTATAG; 3′ pSNAPf-SeqR: GGAGTACTCACCCCAACAGC
Terms and licenses: Academic/Nonprofit Terms; Industry Terms: Not Available to Industry
How to cite: pSNAPf-hYTHDF1-C1 was a gift from Xiaowei Zhuang (Addgene plasmid # 155349 ; http://n2t.net/addgene:155349 ; RRID:Addgene_155349)
