[The description below was written by a language model from this plasmid's Addgene catalogue record and pLannotate feature annotations shown in this document.]
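Description:
pSNAPf-hYTHDF1-C1 is a 6,718 bp mammalian expression plasmid built on the pSNAPf backbone from New England Biolabs. It is designed to produce a C-terminal fragment of human YTHDF1, an m6A-binding protein, fused at its C-terminus to the SNAP-tag. It is propagated in E. coli through a high-copy ColE1/pUC-type origin and selected with ampicillin via the β-lactamase gene. The annotation also picks up small remnants of lac regulatory sequences, lacI and the pBR322 bom region, which are backbone carry-over rather than functional parts of the design.

Expression is driven by the CMV immediate early enhancer and promoter, followed by a T7 promoter that also serves as a sequencing primer site. The YTHDF1 fragment, cloned between AscI and EcoRI, is annotated as an 888 bp coding segment immediately upstream of the fast-reacting SNAPf variant. SNAPf is an engineered O6-alkylguanine-DNA alkyltransferase that reacts covalently with benzylguanine derivatives, allowing the fusion to be labelled with fluorescent or other substrates. The record is slightly inconsistent about the fragment boundaries, giving residues 264–559 in the purpose statement and 262–559 in the insert name.

Downstream of the fusion lie a chimeric intron, an EMCV IRES and the NeoR/KanR gene, terminated by SV40 polyadenylation signals. The fusion protein and the neomycin phosphotransferase are therefore encoded on one bicistronic transcript, so G418 selection can enrich for or establish stable lines of expressing cells. The associated publication concerns the role of YTHDF proteins in stress granule formation, consistent with using this truncation to study the protein's behaviour in cells.
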