Features (pLannotate 1.2.2; 20 found; start..end, strand, type, name):
      1..380     +  enhancer       CMV enhancer: human cytomegalovirus immediate early enhancer
    381..584     +  promoter       CMV promoter: human cytomegalovirus (CMV) immediate early promoter
    580..613     +  LTR            5' LTR (truncated) (fragment): truncated 5' long terminal repeat (LTR) from HIV-1
    629..647     +  promoter       T7 promoter: promoter for bacteriophage T7 RNA polymerase
    707..1594    +  CDS            YTHDF1 (fragment): YTHD1_HUMAN - Also known as C20orf21 From Homo sapiens (Human).
   1604..2149    +  CDS            SNAP-tag®: human O6-alkylguanine-DNA-alkyltransferase variant that forms covalent bonds with benzylguanine derivatives fast-reacting variant, optimized for mammalian expression
   2260..2489    +  intron         chimeric intron: chimera between introns from adenovirus and immunoglobulin heavy chain genes
   2673..3135    +  misc_feature   IRES: internal ribosome entry site (IRES) of the encephalomyocarditis virus (EMCV)
   3171..3974    +  CDS            NeoR/KanR: aminoglycoside phosphotransferase from Tn5; aph(3')-II (or nptII); confers resistance to neomycin, kanamycin, and G418 (Geneticin®)
   3997..4081    +  CDS            large T antigen (fragment): large T antigen from SV40 (simian virus 40)
   4104..4225    +  polyA_signal   SV40 poly(A) signal: SV40 polyadenylation signal
   4236..4287    +  polyA_signal   SV40 poly(A) signal (fragment): SV40 polyadenylation signal
   4351..4367    -  protein_bind   lac operator: The lac repressor binds to the lac operator to inhibit transcription in E. coli. This inhibition can be relieved by adding lactose or isopropyl-β-D-thiogalactopyranoside (IPTG). lac repressor encoded by lacI
   4375..4405    -  promoter       lac promoter: promoter for the E. coli lac operon
   4420..4441    -  protein_bind   CAP binding site: CAP binding activates transcription in the presence of cAMP. E. coli catabolite activator protein
   4454..4546    -  CDS            lacI (fragment): lac repressor; lacI; The lac repressor binds to the lac operator to inhibit transcription in E. coli. This inhibition can be relieved by adding lactose or isopropyl-β-D-thiogalactopyranoside (IPTG).
   4729..5317    -  rep_origin     ori: high-copy-number ColE1/pMB1/pBR322/pUC origin of replication
   5488..6348    -  CDS            AmpR: β-lactamase; bla; confers resistance to ampicillin, carbenicillin, and related antibiotics
   6349..6453    -  promoter       AmpR promoter: bla
   6512..6564    -  misc_feature   bom (fragment): basis of mobility region from pBR322
>Addgene plasmid #155349 | pSNAPf-hYTHDF1-C1 | addgene full sequence | sequence record 308868 | Addgene NGS Result
GACATTGATTATTGACTAGTTATTAATAGTAATCAATTACGGGGTCATTAGTTCATAGCCCATATATGGA
GTTCCGCGTTACATAACTTACGGTAAATGGCCCGCCTGGCTGACCGCCCAACGACCCCCGCCCATTGACG
TCAATAATGACGTATGTTCCCATAGTAACGCCAATAGGGACTTTCCATTGACGTCAATGGGTGGAGTATT
TACGGTAAACTGCCCACTTGGCAGTACATCAAGTGTATCATATGCCAAGTACGCCCCCTATTGACGTCAA
TGACGGTAAATGGCCCGCCTGGCATTATGCCCAGTACATGACCTTATGGGACTTTCCTACTTGGCAGTAC
ATCTACGTATTAGTCATCGCTATTACCATGGTGATGCGGTTTTGGCAGTACATCAATGGGCGTGGATAGC
GGTTTGACTCACGGGGATTTCCAAGTCTCCACCCCATTGACGTCAATGGGAGTTTGTTTTGGCACCAAAA
TCAACGGGACTTTCCAAAATGTCGTAACAACTCCGCCCCATTGACGCAAATGGGCGGTAGGCGTGTACGG
TGGGAGGTCTATATAAGCAGAGCTCTCTGGCTAACTAGAGAACCCACTGCTTACTGGCTTATCGAAATTA
ATACGACTCACTATAGGGAGACCCAAGCTTGGTACCGAGCTCGGATCGTCGCTAGCGATATCGGCGCGCC
ACCATGCCCATAAAGCATAACATGGACATTGGCACCTGGGATAACAAGGGGCCTGTGCCGAAGGCCCCAG
TCCCCCAGCAGGCACCCTCTCCACAGGCTGCCCCACAGCCCCAGCAGGTGGCTCAGCCTCTCCCAGCACA
GCCCCCAGCTTTGGCTCAACCGCAGTATCAGAGCCCTCAGCAGCCACCCCAGACCCGCTGGGTTGCCCCA
CGCAACAGAAACGCGGCGTTTGGGCAGAGCGGAGGGGCTGGCAGCGATAGCAACTCTCCTGGAAACGTCC
AGCCTAATTCTGCCCCCAGCGTCGAATCCCACCCCGTCCTTGAAAAACTGAAGGCTGCTCACAGCTACAA
CCCGAAAGAGTTTGAGTGGAATCTGAAAAGCGGGCGTGTGTTCATCATCAAGAGCTACTCTGAGGACGAC
ATCCACCGCTCCATTAAGTACTCCATCTGGTGTAGCACAGAGCACGGCAACAAGCGCCTGGACAGCGCCT
TCCGCTGCATGAGCAGCAAGGGGCCCGTCTACCTGCTCTTCAGCGTCAATGGGAGTGGGCATTTTTGTGG
GGTGGCCGAGATGAAGTCCCCCGTGGACTACGGCACCAGTGCCGGGGTCTGGTCTCAGGACAAGTGGAAG
GGGAAGTTTGATGTCCAGTGGATTTTTGTTAAGGATGTACCCAATAACCAGCTCCGGCACATCAGGCTGG
AGAATAACGACAACAAACCGGTCACAAACTCCCGGGACACCCAGGAGGTGCCCTTAGAAAAAGCCAAGCA
AGTGCTGAAAATTATCAGTTCCTACAAGCACACAACCTCCATCTTCGACGACTTTGCTCACTACGAGAAG
CGCCAGGAGGAGGAGGAGGTGGTGCGCAAGGAACGGCAGAGTCGAAACAAACAAGAATTCACCATGGACA
AAGACTGCGAAATGAAGCGCACCACCCTGGATAGCCCTCTGGGCAAGCTGGAACTGTCTGGGTGCGAACA
GGGCCTGCACCGTATCATCTTCCTGGGCAAAGGAACATCTGCCGCCGACGCCGTGGAAGTGCCTGCCCCA
GCCGCCGTGCTGGGCGGACCAGAGCCACTGATGCAGGCCACCGCCTGGCTCAACGCCTACTTTCACCAGC
CTGAGGCCATCGAGGAGTTCCCTGTGCCAGCCCTGCACCACCCAGTGTTCCAGCAGGAGAGCTTTACCCG
CCAGGTGCTGTGGAAACTGCTGAAAGTGGTGAAGTTCGGAGAGGTCATCAGCTACAGCCACCTGGCCGCC
CTGGCCGGCAATCCCGCCGCCACCGCCGCCGTGAAAACCGCCCTGAGCGGAAATCCCGTGCCCATTCTGA
TCCCCTGCCACCGGGTGGTGCAGGGCGACCTGGACGTGGGGGGCTACGAGGGCGGGCTCGCCGTGAAAGA
GTGGCTGCTGGCCCACGAGGGCCACAGACTGGGCAAGCCTGGGCTGGGTCCTGCAGGCGGATCCGCGTTT
AAACTCGAGGTTAATTAATGAGCGGCCGCATAGATAACTGATCCAGTGTGCTGGAATTAATTCGCTGTCT
GCGAGGGCCAGCTGTTGGGGTGAGTACTCCCTCTCAAAAGCGGGCATGACTTCTGCGCTAAGATTGTCAG
TTTCCAAAAACGAGGAGGATTTGATATTCACCTGGCCCGCGGTGATGCCTTTGAGGGTGGCCGCGTCCAT
CTGGTCAGAAAAGACAATCTTTTTGTTGTCAAGCTTGAGGTGTGGCAGGCTTGAGATCTGGCCATACACT
TGAGTGACAATGACATCCACTTTGCCTTTCTCTCCACAGGTGTCCACTCCCAGGTCCAACTGCAGGTCGA
GCATGCATCTAGGGCGGCCAATTCCGCCCCTCTCCCCCCCCCCCCTCTCCCTCCCCCCCCCCTAACGTTA
CTGGCCGAAGCCGCTTGGAATAAGGCCGGTGTGCGTTTGTCTATATGTTATTTTCCACCATATTGCCGTC
TTTTGGCAATGTGAGGGCCCGGAAACCTGGCCCTGTCTTCTTGACGAGCATTCCTAGGGGTCTTTCCCCT
CTCGCCAAAGGAATGCAAGGTCTGTTGAATGTCGTGAAGGAAGCAGTTCCTCTGGAAGCTTCTTGAAGAC
AAACAACGTCTGTAGCGACCCTTTGCAGGCAGCGGAACCCCCCACCTGGCGACAGGTGCCTCTGCGGCCA
AAAGCCACGTGTATAAGATACACCTGCAAAGGCGGCACAACCCCAGTGCCACGTTGTGAGTTGGATAGTT
GTGGAAAGAGTCAAATGGCTCTCCTCAAGCGTATTCAACAAGGGGCTGAAGGATGCCCAGAAGGTACCCC
ATTGTATGGGATCTGATCTGGGGCCTCGGTGCACATGCTTTACATGTGTTTAGTCGAGGTTAAAAAAACG
TCTAGGCCCCCCGAACCACGGGGACGTGGTTTTCCTTTGAAAAACACGATGATAAGCTTGCCACAACCCG
GGATAATTCCTGCAGCCAATATGGGATCGGCCATTGAACAAGATGGATTGCACGCAGGTTCTCCGGCCGC
TTGGGTGGAGAGGCTATTCGGCTATGACTGGGCACAACAGACAATCGGCTGCTCTGATGCCGCCGTGTTC
CGGCTGTCAGCGCAGGGGCGCCCGGTTCTTTTTGTCAAGACCGACCTGTCCGGTGCCCTGAATGAACTGC
AGGACGAGGCAGCGCGGCTATCGTGGCTGGCCACGACGGGCGTTCCTTGCGCAGCTGTGCTCGACGTTGT
CACTGAAGCGGGAAGGGACTGGCTGCTATTGGGCGAAGTGCCGGGGCAGGATCTCCTGTCATCTCACCTT
GCTCCTGCCGAGAAAGTATCCATCATGGCTGATGCAATGCGGCGGCTGCATACGCTTGATCCGGCTACCT
GCCCATTCGACCACCAAGCGAAACATCGCATCGAGCGAGCACGTACTCGGATGGAAGCCGGTCTTGTCGA
TCAGGATGATCTGGACGAAGAGCATCAGGGGCTCGCGCCAGCCGAACTGTTCGCCAGGCTCAAGGCGCGC
ATGCCCGACGGCGATGATCTCGTCGTGACCCATGGCGATGCCTGCTTGCCGAATATCATGGTGGAAAATG
GCCGCTTTTCTGGATTCATCGACTGTGGCCGGCTGGGTGTGGCGGACCGCTATCAGGACATAGCGTTGGC
TACCCGTGATATTGCTGAAGAGCTTGGCGGCGAATGGGCTGACCGCTTCCTCGTGCTTTACGGTATCGCC
GCTCCCGATTCGCAGCGCATCGCCTTCTATCGCCTTCTTGACGAGTTCTTCTGAGGGGATCAATTCTCTA
GATAACTGATCATAATCAGCCATACCACATTTGTAGAGGTTTTACTTGCTTTAAAAAACCTCCCACACCT
CCCCCTGAACCTGAAACATAAAATGAATGCAATTGTTGTTGTTAACTTGTTTATTGCAGCTTATAATGGT
TACAAATAAAGCAATAGCATCACAAATTTCACAAATAAAGCATTTTTTTCACTGCATTCTAGTTGTGGTT
TGTCCAAACTCATCAATGTATCTTAACGCGTCGAGTGCATTCTAGTTGTGGTTTGTCCAAACTCATCAAT
GTATCTTATCATGTCTGTATACCGTCGACCTCTAGCTAGAGCTTGGCGTAATCATGGTCATAGCTGTTTC
CTGTGTGAAATTGTTATCCGCTCACAATTCCACACAACATACGAGCCGGAAGCATAAAGTGTAAAGCCTG
GGGTGCCTAATGAGTGAGCTAACTCACATTAATTGCGTTGCGCTCACTGCCCGCTTTCCAGTCGGGAAAC
CTGTCGTGCCAGCTGCATTAATGAATCGGCCAACGCGCGGGGAGAGGCGGTTTGCGTATTGGGCGCTCTT
CCGCTTCCTCGCTCACTGACTCGCTGCGCTCGGTCGTTCGGCTGCGGCGAGCGGTATCAGCTCACTCAAA
GGCGGTAATACGGTTATCCACAGAATCAGGGGATAACGCAGGAAAGAACATGTGAGCAAAAGGCCAGCAA
AAGGCCAGGAACCGTAAAAAGGCCGCGTTGCTGGCGTTTTTCCATAGGCTCCGCCCCCCTGACGAGCATC
ACAAAAATCGACGCTCAAGTCAGAGGTGGCGAAACCCGACAGGACTATAAAGATACCAGGCGTTTCCCCC
TGGAAGCTCCCTCGTGCGCTCTCCTGTTCCGACCCTGCCGCTTACCGGATACCTGTCCGCCTTTCTCCCT
TCGGGAAGCGTGGCGCTTTCTCATAGCTCACGCTGTAGGTATCTCAGTTCGGTGTAGGTCGTTCGCTCCA
AGCTGGGCTGTGTGCACGAACCCCCCGTTCAGCCCGACCGCTGCGCCTTATCCGGTAACTATCGTCTTGA
GTCCAACCCGGTAAGACACGACTTATCGCCACTGGCAGCAGCCACTGGTAACAGGATTAGCAGAGCGAGG
TATGTAGGCGGTGCTACAGAGTTCTTGAAGTGGTGGCCTAACTACGGCTACACTAGAAGAACAGTATTTG
GTATCTGCGCTCTGCTGAAGCCAGTTACCTTCGGAAAAAGAGTTGGTAGCTCTTGATCCGGCAAACAAAC
CACCGCTGGTAGCGGTGGTTTTTTTGTTTGCAAGCAGCAGATTACGCGCAGAAAAAAAGGATCTCAAGAA
GATCCTTTGATCTTTTCTACGGGGTCTGACGCTCAGTGGAACGAAAACTCACGTTAAGGGATTTTGGTCA
TGAGATTATCAAAAAGGATCTTCACCTAGATCCTTTTAAATTAAAAATGAAGTTTTAAATCAATCTAAAG
TATATATGAGTAAACTTGGTCTGACAGTTACCAATGCTTAATCAGTGAGGCACCTATCTCAGCGATCTGT
CTATTTCGTTCATCCATAGTTGCCTGACTCCCCGTCGTGTAGATAACTACGATACGGGAGGGCTTACCAT
CTGGCCCCAGTGCTGCAATGATACCGCGAGACCCACGCTCACCGGCTCCAGATTTATCAGCAATAAACCA
GCCAGCCGGAAGGGCCGAGCGCAGAAGTGGTCCTGCAACTTTATCCGCCTCCATCCAGTCTATTAATTGT
TGCCGGGAAGCTAGAGTAAGTAGTTCGCCAGTTAATAGTTTGCGCAACGTTGTTGCCATTGCTACAGGCA
TCGTGGTGTCACGCTCGTCGTTTGGTATGGCTTCATTCAGCTCCGGTTCCCAACGATCAAGGCGAGTTAC
ATGATCCCCCATGTTGTGCAAAAAAGCGGTTAGCTCCTTCGGTCCTCCGATCGTTGTCAGAAGTAAGTTG
GCCGCAGTGTTATCACTCATGGTTATGGCAGCACTGCATAATTCTCTTACTGTCATGCCATCCGTAAGAT
GCTTTTCTGTGACTGGTGAGTACTCAACCAAGTCATTCTGAGAATAGTGTATGCGGCGACCGAGTTGCTC
TTGCCCGGCGTCAATACGGGATAATACCGCGCCACATAGCAGAACTTTAAAAGTGCTCATCATTGGAAAA
CGTTCTTCGGGGCGAAAACTCTCAAGGATCTTACCGCTGTTGAGATCCAGTTCGATGTAACCCACTCGTG
CACCCAACTGATCTTCAGCATCTTTTACTTTCACCAGCGTTTCTGGGTGAGCAAAAACAGGAAGGCAAAA
TGCCGCAAAAAAGGGAATAAGGGCGACACGGAAATGTTGAATACTCATACTCTTCCTTTTTCAATATTAT
TGAAGCATTTATCAGGGTTATTGTCTCATGAGCGGATACATATTTGAATGTATTTAGAAAAATAAACAAA
TAGGGGTTCCGCGCACATTTCCCCGAAAAGTGCCACCTGACGTCGACGGATCGGGAGATCTCCCGATCCC
CTATGGTGCACTCTCAGTACAATCTGCTCTGATGCCGCATAGTTAAGCCAGTATCTGCTCCCTGCTTGTG
TGTTGGAGGTCGCTGAGTAGTGCGCGAGCAAAATTTAAGCTACAACAAGGCAAGGCTTGACCGACAATTG
CATGAAGAATCTGCTTAGGGTTAGGCGTTTTGCGCTGCTTCGCGATGTACGGGCCAGATATACGCGTT
